>Addgene plasmid #140762 | Sox17(2A-phiC31o) | addgene full sequence | sequence record 305678 | Addgene NGS Result
TTACCAATGCTTAATCAGTGAGGCACCTATCTCAGCGATCTGTCTATTTCGTTCATCCATAGTTGCCTGA
CTCCCCGTCGTGTAGATAACTACGATACGGGAGGGCTTACCATCTGGCCCCAGTGCTGCAATGATACCGC
GAGACCCACGCTCACCGGCTCCAGATTTATCAGCAATAAACCAGCCAGCCGGAAGGGCCGAGCGCAGAAG
TGGTCCTGCAACTTTATCCGCCTCCATCCAGTCTATTAATTGTTGCCGGGAAGCTAGAGTAAGTAGTTCG
CCAGTTAATAGTTTGCGCAACGTTGTTGCCATTGCTACAGGCATCGTGGTGTCACGCTCGTCGTTTGGTA
TGGCTTCATTCAGCTCCGGTTCCCAACGATCAAGGCGAGTTACATGATCCCCCATGTTGTGCAAAAAAGC
GGTTAGCTCCTTCGGTCCTCCGATCGTTGTCAGAAGTAAGTTGGCCGCAGTGTTATCACTCATGGTTATG
GCAGCACTGCATAATTCTCTTACTGTCATGCCATCCGTAAGATGCTTTTCTGTGACTGGTGAGTACTCAA
CCAAGTCATTCTGAGAATAGTGTATGCGGCGACCGAGTTGCTCTTGCCCGGCGTCAATACGGGATAATAC
CGCGCCACATAGCAGAACTTTAAAAGTGCTCATCATTGGAAAACGTTCTTCGGGGCGAAAACTCTCAAGG
ATCTTACCGCTGTTGAGATCCAGTTCGATGTAACCCACTCGTGCACCCAACTGATCTTCAGCATCTTTTA
CTTTCACCAGCGTTTCTGGGTGAGCAAAAACAGGAAGGCAAAATGCCGCAAAAAAGGGAATAAGGGCGAC
ACGGAAATGTTGAATACTCATACTCTTCCTTTTTCAATACCGGTTACTGAGCTGGGAAGTGGAGCGGGAG
CAGTTTACTTCCTGCTTCGCCGCGGAAAAACTCAGCTAGGGCCGAGCGGGAAGGAGGACGTGGTCTCCGA
GTCGCCAGCTGCTAGGGTGGGGTTTCGGGGCACGATTAGACAGAGATTCGGACAGTTACGTGAGACCCCG
CCCACCCAGGATGCACGCTCCCAACGGTGTGCGGAATGAGCCCCCGAAGTTAATCTTGGGGTCAGACGTT
CTCAGCTCTCACGGGAGAGGCTAGCAAAGCGAAGATTGCAGGGTCTGGCCTGAATGTTCTGGGCCACCGT
GGGGGCCGGTGATCACTGTCTTTCTTGCCACTCTTTCCTCTCAAGTTCCCGAATTTCCATCTCCACCTCC
GACCCACTGGGGACTGACCAGGGACTGGAAAGAGCGCGAAAGGTATAAAGGGGAGAAGAGACTGCGCCTT
TTGGTGCCCGGGTGAAAGGTGCCAATCGACCGCATCGCTCTGCGTGGCCCTACCTGGGAGGTGCGGAGCC
CGGGGCACGACGCTCGGTGTTCTCAGAGGCAGACTCTGAGGCACGTATTTTAGACCGTCCAGTGGTACTA
TTGTCTCTGTTATCTTAGAGTCCGCCGGGGGCTGTCTCCGTGATGACAGCCCACGCTCCCTTTTCCGCCC
TCATGAACTTGCTCTCCACAGACCACGGATCTGCTTGAGTGCCCACGGATCCTGTGCAATTGGACTTGAA
TGTCCTTTAACAGGCCTTGGCCATCAGAACACCAAAACCATAAAACCTTCGAGAAATCAACCACTCACTC
TGAGGCTCGCTGTAGAAGAGTGGCTTAGACTCTCCCACTTCGGAGTCCCAGTTGATCACCAACCCGCTTG
CTACAGGCCCCAAATGGTTACGGGCACAGCTTCTAGTTACATTAGACGCTTCCTTGCCCCAGCCTTTCGA
GCCTCAGGTCTGCTTTGGGGATGTGGCTTAGGCAGTAGCCACCTAGAAATCCTGCACTGTTTGAGTGTGA
TACCGCTGCGGACTACAGCAGACAGGCGTGCCAGGCTTCTAGTCCAGATACCCACCCCCACCCCAGTAAA
TCTCTAGTGTTGAGGGAAGCAAGGCTTGCAGGAAGCCGCTCCGGATGTTTGCTTCTTTACTTGTGGCATT
TGTGGCTGGCTTTGATAACGTCGTGAGCTCGGCTTCCAACACCCATTTAGTGAAGAAACTGAAATATGGC
CCACTCACACTGCTGGCGGGTCTGAAGTGCGGTTGGCCCCAACACTCCTCCCAAAGTATCTATCAAGAGA
ATGGTCAGCAGAAGTTAGATCTAGGTAAGAGGACGGGAAGGGGGACTAGTCTTGGGAAAGCGCCACATTT
CCTGGTAGATTTGTTAAGTAAAGTGCTATCTAGGGACTCCAGGGGAGGCTGTTTTAAGGAACGGGGAAGA
GCCCAAAAGTGGTCGCTTGGACTCCTACTGTGTTTGTGCTTTCCCTCAGAAAGATCAGTTGTTAATCTTC
AGGGATGCTTGTAAATAACGCTGCCTCCCCATCCCCGGGCTTTCTTTCTAACCACTTTCTCAGTTCCTTT
TATGGAGCTCGAACAGAACTAGGTACCCAGGTAAAATGGTGTAAATACATTTTCTAGACCTACACCTGAA
TTATATTTCTGTTGTCTCTTAGTTTTTAGAGAAATCAACCAAGACAGGGAAGACAGAGAAAATGCATTCT
GGACCCGCTACTGTTTTCAATCGTCATTTCAAACAAAACCCGTAGTTTATTTAAAAAAAAAAAAAACACG
GAAAGAGAAAATTAGGCCCTGAGATCTTTGAAAAGATGCCCATTACTAGATACAAAAGAGAAGAGTCACT
GTGGAGGTGAGGGACTGCGTCCCTGCTTCTGAGAGGCAGGAGAGCTACATGGGGAGACTGTCTCAAAACT
AACAACAGAAGAGATAGAATTTTTTTTTTCTTAAAGAGCACCTGGCTAGAGAATCGATTTGTAAAATTGC
TATTTCTACCCTTAGAGTTTCCTTGATTAAACATCTGAAATGCATTTTTTTTGTTTTACTTTCAAGCTAA
TGTTTTTCAGAAAAAAATAAAAAGCTTTGAGGAAAAGCACATTATCAGTTAGATTTAAGACCAATTGCTT
TTAAATTACCAATTTAAAATATCATTTTTTTTATTTCTTAAAGCAGATTTAATTTTACCCCCTTTGTATG
AATCTTACAGACCTGGAGTTTTAACTACTATCACTGATCTCTACACACAACCTCCAGCTTTAAATGGGAG
GGAGGGTCACCACTGCTTTATAACATAACAAATTAGAGAAAAGCTGGCTTCTGTATGAGTTCTTTGGAGA
CAAAGTAGCTCCAGAAACTGCAGACCAGAAGCTATCAAAATCTCTGTGCTTTTTTGGAACCTCCAGTAAG
CCAGATTTGGTCTCTGAAATAATACAGGAAAACCTCAGCATGTCACCTCATGGATACAAGTAAGTAATAC
TTTTCAATCAGCTATTCACAGTAAAGAAAGTCTGTTTTGGAAACTGACATGTTGAGTCCTTCCTTCCTTC
CTTCCTTCCTTCCTTCCTTCCTTCCTTCCTTCCTTCCTCCCTCTCTCCCTCCCTCCCTTCCTTCCTTTCT
TCCTTTCTTCCTCTCCTTCAAGACAGGGTTGCATGTAGCCCAGGCTGGCCTCTAATTCCATATGTAGCTA
AGGACAATCATGAACGTATTTTTCTGCCCCCCACATCTCAAGTGCTGGAATTATAGAATTACAGGCACTA
GGCATCTCATAGACTGTCTTTCGGAATTGTACTAGATGAACATTCAAACTGAGCTCGATCACCATTCCTT
TGAGTTTTCCTACCTTAAAACTACGCAAGGATGACCGTTGGATCTGGTAGAGAACAACACAAACATGCAA
ACAAACTCAAATGTAACACAGAGCTTTTGGAGCTCCTTGTCTGAAGGAGGGCTGCTAAGTGTGTGTAACA
CTCTCCCAGTGTCTGCCTTAACAGGTGATGAGTCTCCCTTTCCTCTCCTAGAATCTATAATGCTGCCCTT
GAAAAAGACTACGTCTAGAACTAAATGAGTTTGCTAATATTTGGAGGGTGCTGAGTGGTTGCTGGGATAA
GCATTGTAGGAAGGCATGTTTTGAAGCCCGTGGGAAAGTACTTTCAGGTTTAAAATAAATTTAAGGGTGG
TCAGCTTTTCATTCCAGTCTTAAGAAAACGTTGTAACCGTCTGTCAGGCTAACAGTCTTACACGCTACGG
ATTTGCTGCTTAAATGGACTGATCCTTTTCCTCCGAGGAACAGCACAGTGCTGCTGTCTTTGCACTTTAT
TTTACATTTTAATCTCGTGGTGTTTGCGATGGAATCATGGCCTTGCAAGTCTTTAGAAATAAAACCAGAT
CTTGCCTCTTTTGCCGAACACACAAAAGGAGCTTTTGTTTTATATTTTTATGTTTCACACTGAAATTCCT
CAGGGTTGACTTGAGCTCTTATTGAGCAGTGATATATTAGTGATATAGCATTTTATGTTAAACTTTGTTT
TATTACAACTTGCTATTTACCTTGGATATTTTTATTATAATATAAGCATGATGGATGAGTTCTTGGGAGA
AGAACAGGATTTTTTTTCTCTGAAAAATCATGCTAAGTTAATTACCTTCGGTAATATTTTTTTAAAAGAA
TGGAATAAATACCTATACCTAGTATGTTGATGTGAACAACCTTGGACTTGTTCTTCAATCTTCCGTTACA
GTGAGCAGCACCTCCAGACATCTGAATTTCAGCCTTCCTATTTCCCCAAGAGGTCTTGGCGCCAGCGCCC
GGCTCCAGCCAGTTTTCCCCAAGGCAGGTGTAGCCAGAACACTGCCGGGGGAGGGGAAAGGGGCGGGTGT
GGGACTTGGGACTCGGACCACTGGCTGGGCGGGGGCCTAAGGACTAGGGTCCGGTCCGCCCCCGCCTCGC
CATTGGCCGCGTCCATAAAGAAAAGGGCCCCGCGGCCCGGGGGGACACCCGCAGTGTCACTGGGTAGATC
TCCAGCGCGGATTAGGCGAAGGGTTAGGTCTACCAGGAGAGCAGCGGGAGGGTAGCACCCGCTCAGCTTT
ACGAGTTCCTCTGGGCATCTCCAGGCTAGCTTCCGATCCCTGCCTCAGGGTCGGGGGAAGCGGCGTGTCC
CGTGGCCATAGCAGAGCTCGGGGTCGGTCTGGAGAGCCATGAGCAGCCCGGATGCGGGATACGCCAGTGA
CGACCAGAGCCAGCCCCGGAGCGCGCAGCCCGCGGTGATGGCAGGGTTGGGCCCCTGTCCCTGGGCCGAG
TCCCTGAGCCCCCTCGGGGATGTAAAGGTGAAAGGCGAGGTGGTGGCGAGTAGCGGGGCGCCAGCCGGGA
CGTCGGGCCGAGCCAAAGCGGAGTCTCGCATCCGGCGGCCGATGAACGCCTTTATGGTGTGGGCCAAAGA
CGAACGCAAGCGGTTGGCACAGCAGAACCCAGATCTGCACAACGCAGAGCTAAGCAAGATGCTAGGTGAG
TCGGACCAGGGGGATACAGGGCACCGGCGCACTCCAGAGAATCTCCTTGAGCCACTTCCTTGAGCCAAGA
GGTGTGCTGTAGACTCAATCCCTTCTTCCAGCTCCCTCTCTCGCCAAAGTAACACTTTGGTCTTTGGGCC
ATAGGAGCGAATGTAAGGGTTTCTCAGTATTTCAGAGAGGTAACCCGCACAGCCCTGGCTCGACCCCTTC
CCAGATCAGGGGACTTTGGCAGTTTTTCGAGTTAAGGGGAGAAAGGTAAGGGAGGAAGCCCCTTCTAGGC
GTCCTGTAAGGACGCGATCTAACACTTTCATCCGAATAGGACCGGGCTTCTCACCTGCTCGCTCAGTGAG
AGGTTGCACCAGAGAGGGGTCAGGGTGCCGGAGCTCACTCGGGTAACCCTGCGCGCCTCTCCACCTTTCC
CTGCAGGCAAGTCTTGGAAGGCGTTGACCTTGGCAGAGAAGCGGCCCTTCGTGGAAGAGGCCGAGCGGCT
GCGCGTGCAGCATATGCAGGACCACCCCAACTACAAGTACCGGCCGCGGCGGCGCAAGCAGGTGAAGCGC
ATGAAGCGGGTGGAGGGAGGCTTCCTGCACGCTCTCGTCGAGCCCCAGGCCGGCGCGCTTGGTCCCGAGG
GCGGCCGCGTGGCCATGGATGGCCTGGGTCTGCCTTTCCCGGAGCCGGGCTATCCGGCCGGTCCTCCGCT
GATGTCTCCGCACATGGGCCCCCACTATCGGGACTGCCAGGGACTGGGCGCTCCCGCGCTCGACGGCTAC
CCTCTGCCCACTCCGGACACATCCCCGCTGGATGGCGTGGAGCAGGACCCGGCTTTCTTTGCAGCCCCGC
TGCCAGGGGACTGCCCGGCGGCCGGCACCTACACTTACGCTCCAGTCTCGGACTATGCAGTGTCCGTAGA
GCCGCCCGCTGGCCCCATGCGAGTGGGGCCGGACCCCTCGGGCCCTGCGATGCCGGGGATCCTGGCGCCC
CCCAGCGCTCTGCACCTGTACTACGGCGCGATGGGCTCGCCCGCCGCAAGTGCGGGGCGCGGTTTCCACG
CGCAACCCCAGCAGCCGCTGCAACCGCAGGCACCGCCGCCGCCACCGCAGCAGCAGCACCCAGCGCACGG
CCCCGGGCAACCTTCGCCCCCTCCCGAGGCTCTGCCCTGCCGGGATGGCACGGAATCCAACCAGCCCACT
GAGCTCCTAGGGGAGGTGGACCGCACGGAATTCGAACAGTATCTGCCCTTTGTGTATAAGCCCGAGATGG
GTCTTCCCTACCAGGGACACGACTGCGGAGTGAACCTCTCAGACAGCCACGGAGCCATTTCCTCCGTGGT
GTCCGACGCTAGCTCAGCGGTCTACTATTGCAACTACCCCGACATTGGAAGCGGAGCTACTAACTTCAGC
CTGCTGAAGCAGGCTGGAGACGTGGAGGAGAACCCTGGACCTGATCCAAAAAAGAAGAGAAAGGTAATGG
ATACCTACGCCGGAGCCTACGACAGACAGAGCCGGGAGAGAGAGAACAGCAGCGCCGCCAGCCCCGCCAC
CCAGAGAAGCGCCAACGAGGATAAGGCCGCCGATCTGCAGAGAGAGGTGGAGAGGGACGGCGGCAGATTC
AGATTTGTGGGCCACTTCAGCGAGGCCCCTGGCACCAGCGCCTTCGGCACCGCCGAGAGACCCGAGTTCG
AGAGAATCCTGAACGAGTGTAGGGCCGGCAGGCTGAACATGATCATCGTGTACGACGTGTCCCGGTTCAG
CAGGCTGAAGGTGATGGACGCCATCCCTATCGTGTCCGAGCTGCTGGCCCTGGGCGTGACCATCGTGTCC
ACCCAGGAAGGCGTCTTTAGACAGGGCAACGTGATGGACCTGATCCACCTGATCATGAGGCTGGACGCCA
GCCACAAGGAGAGCAGCCTGAAGAGCGCCAAGATCCTGGACACCAAGAACCTGCAGAGGGAGCTGGGCGG
CTATGTGGGCGGCAAGGCCCCCTACGGCTTCGAGCTGGTGTCCGAGACCAAGGAGATCACCCGGAACGGC
AGGATGGTGAACGTGGTGATCAACAAGCTGGCCCACAGCACCACCCCCCTGACCGGCCCCTTCGAGTTTG
AGCCCGACGTGATCAGGTGGTGGTGGCGGGAGATCAAGACCCACAAGCACCTGCCTTTCAAGCCCGGCAG
CCAGGCCGCCATCCACCCCGGCAGCATCACCGGCCTGTGTAAGAGAATGGACGCCGACGCCGTGCCCACC
AGAGGCGAGACCATCGGCAAGAAAACCGCCAGCAGCGCCTGGGACCCCGCCACCGTGATGAGAATCCTGA
GGGACCCTAGGATCGCCGGCTTCGCCGCCGAGGTGATCTACAAGAAGAAGCCCGACGGCACCCCCACCAC
CAAGATCGAGGGCTACAGAATCCAGAGAGACCCCATCACCCTGAGACCTGTGGAGCTGGACTGTGGCCCT
ATCATCGAGCCTGCCGAGTGGTACGAGCTGCAGGCCTGGCTGGACGGCAGAGGCAGAGGCAAGGGCCTGA
GCAGAGGCCAGGCCATCCTGAGCGCCATGGACAAGCTGTACTGTGAGTGTGGCGCCGTGATGACCAGCAA
GAGAGGCGAGGAGAGCATCAAGGACAGCTACCGGTGCCGGAGAAGAAAGGTGGTGGACCCCAGCGCCCCT
GGCCAGCACGAGGGCACCTGTAATGTGAGCATGGCCGCCCTGGACAAGTTCGTGGCCGAGCGGATCTTCA
ACAAGATCCGGCACGCCGAGGGCGACGAGGAGACCCTGGCCCTGCTGTGGGAGGCCGCCAGAAGATTCGG
CAAGCTGACCGAGGCCCCCGAGAAGAGCGGCGAGAGGGCCAACCTGGTGGCCGAGAGAGCCGACGCCCTG
AACGCCCTGGAGGAGCTGTACGAGGACAGAGCCGCCGGAGCCTATGACGGCCCTGTGGGCAGGAAGCACT
TCAGAAAGCAGCAGGCCGCCCTGACCCTGAGACAGCAGGGCGCCGAGGAAAGACTGGCCGAGCTGGAGGC
CGCCGAGGCCCCTAAGCTGCCCCTGGATCAGTGGTTCCCCGAGGATGCCGACGCCGACCCCACCGGCCCC
AAGTCCTGGTGGGGCAGAGCCAGCGTGGACGACAAGAGGGTGTTCGTGGGCCTGTTCGTGGATAAGATCG
TGGTGACCAAGAGCACCACCGGCAGGGGCCAGGGCACCCCCATCGAGAAGAGAGCCAGCATCACCTGGGC
CAAGCCTCCCACCGACGACGACGAGGATGACGCCCAGGACGGCACCGAGGACGTGGCCGCCCCTAAGAAA
AAGCGGAAAGTGTGATAGATGAAGTTCCTATACCTTTTGAAGAATAGGAACTTCGATCCGAACAAACGAC
CCAACACCCGTGCGTTTTATTCTGTCTTTTTATTGCCGATCCCCTCAGGCACCGGGCTTGCGGGTCATGC
ACCAGGTGCGCGGTCCTTCGGGCACCTCGACGTCGGCGGTGACGGTGAAGCCGAGCCGCTCGTAGAAGGG
GAGGTTGCGGGGCGCGGAGGTCTCCAGGAAGGCGGGCACCCCGGCGCGCTCGGCCGCCTCCACTCCGGGG
AGCACGACGGCGCTGCCCAGACCCTTGCCCTGGTGGTCGGGCGAGACGCCGACGGTGGCCAGGAACCACG
CGGGCTCCTTGGGCCGGTGCGGCGCCAGGAGGCCTTCCATCTGTTGCTGCGCGGCCAGCCGGGAACCGCT
CAACTCGGCCATGCGCGGGCCGATCTCGGCGAACACCGCCCCCGCTTCGACGCTCTCCGGCGTGGTCCAG
ACCGCCACCGCGGCGCCGTCGTCCGCGACCCACACCTTGCCGATGTCGAGCCCGACGCGCGTGAGGAAGA
GTTCTTGCAGCTCGGTGACCCGCTCGATGTGGCGGTCCGGATCGACGGTGTGGCGCGTGGCGGGGTAGTC
GGCGAACGCGGCGGCGAGGGTGCGTACGGCCCTGGGGACGTCGTCGCGGGTGGCGAGGCGCACCGTGGGC
TTGTACTCGGTCATGGTTTAGTTCCTCACCTTGTCGTATTATACTATGCCGATATACTATGCCGATGATT
AATTGTCAACAGGCTGCAGGTCGAAAGGCCCGGAGATGAGGAAGAGGAGAACAGCGCGGCAGACGTGCGC
TTTTGAAGCGTGCAGAATGCCGGGCCTCCGGAGGACCTTCGGGCGCCCGCCCCGCCCCTGAGCCCGCCCC
TGAGCCCGCCCCCGGACCCACCCCTTCCCAGCCTCTGAGCCCAGAAAGCGAAGGAGCAAAGCTGCTATTG
GCCGCTGCCCCAAAGGCCTACCCGCTTCCATTGCTCAGCGGTGCTGTCCATCTGCACGAGACTAGTGAGA
CGTGCTACTTCCATTTGTCACGTCCTGCACGACGCGAGCTGCGGGGCGGGGGGGAACTTCCTGACTAGGG
GAGGAGTAGAAGGTGGCGCGAAGGGGCCACCAAAGAACGGAGCCGGTTGGCGCCTACCGGTGGATGTGGA
ATGTGTGCGAGGCCAGAGGCCACTTGTGTAGCGCCAAGTGCCCAGCGGGGCTGCTAAAGCGCATGCTCCA
GACTGCCTTGGGAAAAGCGCCTCCCCTACCCGGTAGAATTGACCTGCAGGGGCCCTCGATAGCTTGGCTG
GACGTAAACTCCTCTTCAGACCTGAAGTTCCTATACCTTTTGAAGAATAGGAACTTCCGGTTGCCGACCC
GACCTGAGGGCCAGAAGCAGTGTTACACACTTCCTGGAAGCGCTAAGGAAATCCTTAGCGTCAAGCTGTT
TTGTTTTTAAGTTGCCTTGGCATATAATTTATGGTAATTTATTTTGTCTGCCACTTGAACAGTTGAGGGG
CTACACGAGATTTTTGTTTTAAATGCCTTGAGGGACTTGCTCCCCACAATCACTGTCCAGTTTTAGCCAG
TTTTAAAATATCTCACTGACTTATTCCATTTCTTGAAAGTGTATTGATCTAGAGAAATTTTGTCATGCGT
GTTTTCTCAATCTTAAATAAATCCTGGAATCTTTTTAAAATCTCTCGCATCGATTTTTATCAAATTAAAG
ATCAACAGTAAGTATTATACAATTAGAAGTGTATACTTAATTGTAAAATTTTCATTTTTCTTACAATGGT
AAGAAAATGCATCTAAGAAACCCTAAACACAAACAGCGGGGTGTTCAAATGTGATATAATTGTTCTGAGA
AAAATTCTCAAAAGATGAACTTGTTATGTACATTCCAAATATTGGTTTCTAAAAATGATACTGTAAATGT
TTTTAATTCTGTACACTTTAATGAGGCTGTTCAAAAATTTCGGATTTTCAGTCATCTCGACACCTGCCAA
AAGAGCTTTTCAGATATAACTCTTTCCTGTTTGTCTTTTCTTCCAAAAGTCTTGATCCCACTTCCCACAA
AATTTGCCTTTAATTCCTACAATTTTAGAGTCAGAGAAACTAATCAAAATAAAGTTTGTGTTGTGACTGT
TAGTGAACTTTAGTATGTAATTTCAACCGTGCATCTTGCTATAGCTAGATTGTGTCCCTTCATTTTACAG
TTTTCAGGCTCAAGATTCTCCTAGAGTGATTTGTGTGTGGTGTGCTTTACGCAGGTGAAGACACAAACCA
GCATCCGTCCTATTGTGAAGAAACAGGTACAAGACTAGCCCCTGCAAATGCTGTGCTGAGTGCTGCGGTC
CACATGGCCATCATAGGAACTGCTGGTTTGTGGGCTTTTCCTGTGCCAGGTGTTTCCTTAGTGTCATTCT
GCACAGCTTCGGTCTGAGCAAGCCTGCCTCCCAGTTGAGCGCTATTCTCTCATTTTCCAGTCCCCATACA
GGCTGGGGACTGAAGCCACAGCTTCATCAAGGGAGACAAGAGAACCACCTTTGAGCTGCAAACCCAGTCC
AGATGCTAACTCCTAATGTATTTACAGAGTCTCTTTGTGTAGGGGGCATAGGTGGGCACTAGAATTCACA
TTCTGGTCAACATGTAAGGTATTTAGATGATGGAAAACTTGAAGGCGATGGATTTGAAGGGTTCCATGGA
AATGTCAGTGTAACATTTTAAAGGGGGGATTCCTGATTACTAGGCACAGAAGGGTAGACATTTTCAGTGA
CAAAAGGTTGAGCCTACTTTGTTGGAAATTTCTAGTGACTATAATCATTTTAAAATTTCTATTTAAAAAT
TTAAAGTTCATCCCAGGGAGTTTATCTAACCTATTTCCTTTTCCTTTCTCCCTCCTAGTCCCTGACACTA
GGCAGGAAAACCAGAGTCTCTACAACCTGTCTCATTTTATTATTACTTTTTGTTGTTGTTGTTGTTGTTG
TTTTCTAGCTGTCCTGGAACTCACTTTGTAGACCAGGCTGGCTTCAAACCCACAGAGATCTGCATACCTC
TGCCTCCTAAGTACTGTGACTAAAGGCATGTACCAAGACATCAGGCTTCCAGGCTGATGTTTATTTAGTG
CTCTTCCCTGCTCTACACTGTTTCTTTCATCCCAGAGAGGTTGTTCTGCTTGAGCATAAGTTCATTTACA
GGGATTTCCAAGACGTTCTCAGTAGACTATGTAATGAGCAGAGGATTTGTCCAGGCTCACCTTCAAGGCC
ACATGGCTAGTTGAAATTTCTCTAGACATTTTATTGTGTGAATCCAAAGAAACAACTGCTGGAAATTTAA
CTCTTAAAATAAAGAAGGTAAGTAGGGAAAGGGGAAAGAGAGAAAGAATCTCTAATACTTATGGCAAAGT
CCAAAATCAGATTACATTACATTTTTTTTTTTTTAGAGTGAGCAATTTTTATTGAAACCCTCAAAGATTA
AAGAGGACCAAAAGATGAGTTCGGTACCATAACAAAAAAAATCTCACCTACATTACATTTTTAACCACTC
CTAAGGTGTGAATAGGAAGACAAGACAGCTAAAATTATTGAGGCAATGTTACTATACAGATGGAGGTCTC
TTCATCCTCACAGACAACTCTTGTAGGTAGAGACTTTGGGCTAGTTCCTTTCCTCAAGCACTCAGGTAAA
GTGATCAAAGAATCTGCTAATGGTTGTTTTGTCCTTTGATATCATCTCATTTTTCTTTCACCCTTGTATG
GAGAAAAAACAGCCAATAAAGGACACCATGCTCCCTACTGCGTCTTTCTGAGATCCTTTAGAAATAGATA
TGAGCATCTAGGGCAGGTTTCTGTTGGGTTCTAAGCAGCTTTGTATGTTTGCATATTTGCCTTCTCCTTA
TGATTGGCTGAGAAAAACAGGAATTCTTCTACAGGAATCCTAGTAACACACATACAAAGCACACACTCTT
TAATTCTGGCATTATGTGACTCTTTCCAGCTATCCTCGGGTTACAGAAGCCTCGGTGTTGGTCAGCAAAT
AACACAGACAGTTCAAGCATCCAAAACATGACAGGCATCAGATATTTGAAATCAAAGAACTATTTCTTCG
AGGAATTCTTTGTTATGAGTCACATGATTCACATGATTTAACTAACAGATACTATTCTCTTGAATTTAAA
GGGAGCCTATAATGTATGGTGAGATGAAGATGAAGCTTGGCGTAATCATGGTCATAGCTGTTTCCTGTGT
GAAATTGTTATCCGCTCACAATTCCACACAACATACGAGCCGGAAGCATAAAGTGTAAAGCCTGGGGTGC
CTAATGAGTGAGCTAACTCACATTAATTGCGTTGCGCTCACTGCCCGCTTTCCAGTCGGGAAACCTGTCG
TGCCAGCGGATCCGCATCTCAATTAGTCAGCAACCATAGTCCCGCCCCTAACTCCGCCCATCCCGCCCCT
AACTCCGCCCAGTTCCGCCCATTCTCCGCCCCATGGCTGACTAATTTTTTTTATTTATGCAGAGGCCGAG
GCCGCCTCGGCCTCTGAGCTATTCCAGAAGTAGTGAGGAGGCTTTTTTGGAGGCCTAGGCTTTTGCAAAA
AGCTAACTTGTTTATTGCAGCTTATAATGGTTACAAATAAAGCAATAGCATCACAAATTTCACAAATAAA
GCATTTTTTTCACTGCATTCTAGTTGTGGTTTGTCCAAACTCATCAATGTATCTTATCATGTCTGGATCC
GCTGCATTAATGAATCGGCCAACGCGCGGGGAGAGGCGGTTTGCGTATTGGGCGCTCTTCCGCTTCCTCG
CTCACTGACTCGCTGCGCTCGGTCGTTCGGCTGCGGCGAGCGGTATCAGCTCACTCAAAGGCGGTAATAC
GGTTATCCACAGAATCAGGGGATAACGCAGGAAAGAACATGTGAGCAAAAGGCCAGCAAAAGGCCAGGAA
CCGTAAAAAGGCCGCGTTGCTGGCGTTTTTCCATAGGCTCCGCCCCCCTGACGAGCATCACAAAAATCGA
CGCTCAAGTCAGAGGTGGCGAAACCCGACAGGACTATAAAGATACCAGGCGTTTCCCCCTGGAAGCTCCC
TCGTGCGCTCTCCTGTTCCGACCCTGCCGCTTACCGGATACCTGTCCGCCTTTCTCCCTTCGGGAAGCGT
GGCGCTTTCTCATAGCTCACGCTGTAGGTATCTCAGTTCGGTGTAGGTCGTTCGCTCCAAGCTGGGCTGT
GTGCACGAACCCCCCGTTCAGCCCGACCGCTGCGCCTTATCCGGTAACTATCGTCTTGAGTCCAACCCGG
TAAGACACGACTTATCGCCACTGGCAGCAGCCACTGGTAACAGGATTAGCAGAGCGAGGTATGTAGGCGG
TGCTACAGAGTTCTTGAAGTGGTGGCCTAACTACGGCTACACTAGAAGAACAGTATTTGGTATCTGCGCT
CTGCTGAAGCCAGTTACCTTCGGAAAAAGAGTTGGTAGCTCTTGATCCGGCAAACAAACCACCGCTGGTA
GCGGTGGTTTTTTTGTTTGCAAGCAGCAGATTACGCGCAGAAAAAAAGGATCTCAAGAAGATCCTTTGAT
CTTTTCTACGGGGTCTGACGCTCAGTGGAACGAAAACTCACGTTAAGGGATTTTGGTCATGAGATTATCA
AAAAGGATCTTCACCTAGATCCTTTTAAATTAAAAATGAAGTTTTAAATCAATCTAAAGTATATATGAGT
AAACTTGGTCTGACAG
Features (pLannotate 1.2.2; 18 found; start..end, strand, type, name):
      1..861     -  CDS            AmpR: β-lactamase; bla; confers resistance to ampicillin, carbenicillin, and related antibiotics
    862..879     -  promoter       AmpR promoter (fragment): bla
   5079..5393    +  CDS            Sox17 (fragment): SOX17_MOUSE - Also known as Sox-17. Experimental evidence at protein level: Swiss-Prot protein existence level 1. [Isoform 2]: Has no DNA-binding activity, and does not function as transcriptional activator. From Mus musculus (Mouse).
   5816..6766    +  CDS            Sox17 (fragment): SOX17_MOUSE - Also known as Sox-17. Experimental evidence at protein level: Swiss-Prot protein existence level 1. [Isoform 2]: Has no DNA-binding activity, and does not function as transcriptional activator. From Mus musculus (Mouse).
   6836..6856    +  CDS            SV40 NLS: nuclear localization signal of SV40 (simian virus 40) large T antigen
   8740..8788    -  polyA_signal   HSV TK poly(A) signal: herpes simplex virus thymidine kinase polyadenylation signal (Cole and Stacy, 1985)
   8795..9394    -  CDS            PuroR: puromycin N-acetyltransferase; pac from Streptomyces alboniger; confers resistance to puromycin
   9413..9460    -  promoter       EM7 promoter: synthetic bacterial promoter&nbsp
   9472..9971    -  promoter       PGK promoter: mouse phosphoglycerate kinase 1 promoter
  12953..12975   -  protein_bind   lac operator (fragment): The lac repressor binds to the lac operator to inhibit transcription in E. coli. This inhibition can be relieved by adding lactose or isopropyl-β-D-thiogalactopyranoside (IPTG). lac repressor encoded by lacI
  12979..13009   -  promoter       lac promoter: promoter for the E. coli lac operon
  13024..13045   -  protein_bind   CAP binding site: CAP binding activates transcription in the presence of cAMP. E. coli catabolite activator protein
  13058..13097   -  CDS            lacI (fragment): lac repressor; lacI; The lac repressor binds to the lac operator to inhibit transcription in E. coli. This inhibition can be relieved by adding lactose or isopropyl-β-D-thiogalactopyranoside (IPTG).
  13104..13126   +  promoter       SV40 promoter (fragment): SV40 enhancer and early promoter
  13150..13285   +  rep_origin     SV40 ori: SV40 origin of replication
  13305..13439   +  polyA_signal   SV40 poly(A) signal: SV40 polyadenylation signal
  13441..13495   -  CDS            lacI (fragment): lac repressor; lacI; The lac repressor binds to the lac operator to inhibit transcription in E. coli. This inhibition can be relieved by adding lactose or isopropyl-β-D-thiogalactopyranoside (IPTG).
  13678..14266   -  rep_origin     ori: high-copy-number ColE1/pMB1/pBR322/pUC origin of replication
