[The description below was written by a language model from this plasmid's Addgene catalogue record and pLannotate feature annotations shown in this document.]
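Description:
Sox17(2A-phiC31o) is a mouse gene-targeting vector built on a pCAGGS-derived backbone. It is designed to knock a codon-optimized phiC31 integrase (phiC31o) into the Sox17 locus by homologous recombination. The plasmid is maintained in E. coli through a high-copy ColE1/pUC-type origin and an ampicillin resistance gene. Remnants of the parental backbone are also annotated, including lac promoter/operator elements and an SV40 origin and polyadenylation signal.

The payload has no promoter of its own. phiC31o is joined to the Sox17 coding sequence through a P2A self-cleaving peptide, so the endogenous Sox17 promoter drives both proteins from a single transcript and the recombinase is released as a separate polypeptide. In line with this, the feature table shows two mouse Sox17 coding fragments, presumably exons within the 5' homology region. An SV40 nuclear localization signal follows shortly downstream and probably belongs to the integrase region, although the annotation software did not label phiC31o, the P2A or the FRT sites.

Downstream, in reverse orientation, sits a puromycin resistance cassette with an HSV TK polyadenylation signal. Its tandem PGK and EM7 promoters allow expression in both mammalian cells and bacteria. According to the record this cassette is flanked by FRT(F5) sites, so Flp recombinase can remove it after targeted clones have been selected. The unannotated stretches on either side presumably contain the homology arms.

The sequenced record is 14,436 nt, whereas the catalogue lists a total size of 18,841 bp; the record does not explain this discrepancy. The associated work used the construct for non-overlapping lineage tracing of the three germ layers in mouse embryos and adults. Sox17-driven phiC31o would presumably serve as the recombinase driver for one of these lineages.
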