Addgene plasmid #140762: Sox17(2A-phiC31o)
Purpose: Targeting vector to Sox17 gene locus for induction of P2A-fused phiC31o, with PGK-EM7-puroR drug resistant cassette flanked by FRT(F5) sequence.
Depositing lab: Hideyuki Okano. Depositing organization: Keio University. Publication: Developmental analyses of mouse embryos and adults using a non-overlapping tracing system for all three germ layers. Serizawa T, Isotani A, Matsumura T, Nakanishi K, Nonaka S, Shibata S, Ikawa M, Okano H. Development. 2019 Nov 4;146(21). pii: dev.174938. doi: 10.1242/dev.174938. PubMed 31597657.
Backbone
  Vector backbone: pCAGGS
  Backbone size w/o insert (bp): 2396
  Total vector size (bp): 18841
  Vector type: Mouse Targeting
  Selectable markers: Puromycin
Growth in bacteria
  Bacterial resistance: Ampicillin, 100 μg/mL
  Growth temperature: 37°C
  Growth strain: NEB Stable
  Copy number: Unknown
Gene/Insert
  Gene/Insert name: phiC31o (alt name: codon-optimized phiC31)
  Species: Synthetic
  Insert size (bp): 1839
  Promoter: Endogenous Sox17
  Cloning method: Ligation Independent Cloning
  Sequencing primers: 5′ n/a; 3′ n/a
Resource information
  A portion of this plasmid was derived from a plasmid made by: phiC31o was cloned from pPGKPhiC31obpA (a gift from Philippe Soriano; Addgene plasmid #13795; Raymond and Soriano, PLoS ONE 2, e162, 2007).
Terms and licenses: Academic/Nonprofit Terms; Industry Terms: Not Available to Industry
How to cite: Sox17(2A-phiC31o) was a gift from Hideyuki Okano (Addgene plasmid # 140762 ; http://n2t.net/addgene:140762 ; RRID:Addgene_140762)
